>Addgene plasmid #145984 | pAc5.1B-EGFP-DmTral-LSm-R21E-V5His6_B | depositor full sequence | sequence record 288429 | Full Sequence
CTTCAAGGAATTAATTCTATATTCTAAAAACACAAATGATACTTCTAAAAAAAATCATGAATGGCATCAA
CTCTGAATCAAATCTTTGCAGATGCACCTACTTCTCATTTCCACTGTCACATCATTTTTCCAGATCTCGC
TGCCTGTTATGTGGCCCACAAACCAAGACACGTTTTATGGCCATTAAAGCTGGCTGATCGTCGCCAAACA
CCAAATACATATCAATATGTACATTCGAGAAAGAAGCGATCAAAGAAGCGTCTTCGGGCGAGTAGGAGAA
TGCGGAGGAGAAGGAGAACGAGCTGATCTAGTATCTCTCCACAATCCAATGCCAACTGACCAACTGGCCA
TATTCGGAGCAATTTGAAGCCAATTTCCATCGCCTGGCGATCGCTCCATTCTTGGCTATATGTTTTTCAC
CGTTCCCGGGGCCATTTTCAAAGACTCGTCGGTAAGATAAGATTGTGTCACTCGCTGTCTCTCTTCATTT
GTCGAAGAATGCTGAGGAATTTCGCGATGACGTCGGCGAGTATTTTGAAGAATGAGAATAATTTGTATTT
ATACGAAAATCAGTTAGTGGAATTTTCTACAAAAACATGTTATCTATAGATAATTTTGTTGCAAAATATG
TTGACTATGACAAAGATTGTATGTATATACCTTTAATGTATTCTCATTTTCTTATGTATTTATAATGGCA
ATGATGATACTGATGATATTTTAAGATGATGCCAGACCACAGGCTGATTTCTGCGTCTTTTGCCGAACGC
AGTGCATGTGCGGTTGTTGTTTTTTGGAATAGTTTCAATTTTCGGACTGTCCGCTTTGATTTCAGTTTCT
TGGCTTATTCAAAAAGCAAAGTAAAGCCAAAAAAGCGAGATGGCAATACCAAATGCGGCAAAACGGTAGT
GGAAGGAAAGGGGTGCGGGGCAGCGGAAGGAAGGGTGGGGCGGGGCGTGGCGGGGTCTGTGGCTGGGCGC
GACGTCACCGACGTTGGAGCCACTCCTTTGACCATGTGTGCGTGTGTGTATTATTCGTGTCTCGCCACTC
GCCGGTTGTTTTTTTCTTTTTATCTCGCTCTCTCTAGCGCCATCTCGTACGCATGCTCAACGCACCGCAT
GTTGCCGTGTCCTTTATGCGTCATTTTGGCTCGAAATAGGCAATTATTTAAACAAAGATTAGTCAACGAA
AACGCTAAAATAAATAAGTCTACAATATGGTTACTTATTGCCATGTGTGTGCAGCCAACGATAGCAACAA
AAGCAACAACACAGTGGCTTTCCCTCTTTCACTTTTTGTTTGCAAGCGCGTGCGAGCAAGACGGCACGAC
CGGCAAACGCAATTACGCTGACAAAGAGCAGACGAAGTTTTGGCCGAAAAACATCAAGGCGCCTGATACG
AATGCATTTGCAATAACAATTGCGATATTTAATATTGTTTATGAAGCTGTTTGACTTCAAAACACACAAA
AAAAAAAATAAAACAAATTATTTGAAAGAGAATTAGGAATCGGACAGCTTATCGTTACGGGCTAACAGCA
CACCGAGACGAAATAGCTTACCTGACGTCACAGCCTCTGGAAGAACTGCCGCCAAGCAGAGAGAGAGAGA
AAAAGAGGGAGAGCAGCTTAGACCGCATGTGCTTGTGTGTGAGGCGTCTCTCTCTTCGTCTCCTGTTTGC
GCAAACGCATAGACTGCACTGAGAAAATCGATTACCTATTTTTTATGAATGAATATTTGCACTATTACTA
TTCAAAACTATTAAGATAGCAATCACATTCAATAGCCAAATACTATACCACCTGAGCGATGCAACGAAAT
GATCAATTTGAGCAAAAATGCTGCATATTTAGGACGGCATCATTATAGAAATGCTTCTTGCTGTGTACTT
TTCTCTCGTCTGGCAGCTGTTTCGCCGTTATTGTTAAAACCGGCTTAAGTTAGGTGTGTTTTCTACGACT
AGTGATGCCCCTACTAGAAGATGTGTGTTGCACAAATGTCCCTGAATAACCAATTTGAAGTGCAGATAGC
AGTAAACGTAAGCTAATATGAATATTATTTAACTGTAATGTTTTAATATCGCTGGACATTACTAATAAAC
CCACTATAAACACATGTACATATGTATGTTTTGGCATACAATGAGTAGTTGGGGAAAAAATGTGTAAAAG
CACCGTGACCATCACAGCATAAAGATAACCAGCTGAAGTATCGAATATGAGTAACCCCCAAATTGAATCA
CATGCCGCAACTGATAGGACCCATGGAAGTACACTCTTCATGGCGATATACAAGACACACACAAGCACGA
ACACCCAGTTGCGGAGGAAATTCTCCGTAAATGAAAACCCAATCGGCGAACAATTCATACCCATATATGG
TAAAAGTTTTGAACGCGACTTGAGAGCGGAGAGCATTGCGGCTGATAAGGTTTTAGCGCTAAGCGGGCTT
TATAAAACGGGCTGCGGGACCAGTTTTCATATCACTACCGTTTGAGTTCTTGTGCTGTGTGGATACTCCT
CCCGACACAAAGCCGCTCCATCAGCCAGCAGTCGTCTAATCCAGAGACCCCGGATCGGGGTACCAACATG
GTGAGCAAGGGCGAGGAGCTGTTCACCGGGGTGGTGCCCATCCTGGTCGAGCTGGACGGCGACGTAAACG
GCCACAAGTTCAGCGTGTCCGGCGAGGGCGAGGGCGATGCCACCTACGGCAAGCTGACCCTGAAGTTCAT
CTGCACCACCGGCAAGCTGCCCGTGCCCTGGCCCACCCTCGTGACCACCCTGACCTACGGCGTGCAGTGC
TTCAGCCGCTACCCCGACCACATGAAGCAGCACGACTTCTTCAAGTCCGCCATGCCCGAAGGCTACGTCC
AGGAGCGCACCATCTTCTTCAAGGACGACGGCAACTACAAGACCCGCGCCGAGGTGAAGTTCGAGGGCGA
CACCCTGGTGAACCGCATCGAGCTGAAGGGCATCGACTTCAAGGAGGACGGCAACATCCTGGGGCACAAG
CTGGAGTACAACTACAACAGCCACAACGTCTATATCATGGCCGACAAGCAGAAGAACGGCATCAAGGTGA
ACTTCAAGATCCGCCACAACATCGAGGACGGCAGCGTGCAGCTCGCCGACCACTACCAGCAGAACACCCC
CATCGGCGACGGCCCCGTGCTGCTGCCCGACAACCACTACCTGAGCACCCAGTCCGCCCTGAGCAAAGAC
CCCAACGAGAAGCGCGATCACATGGTCCTGCTGGAGTTCGTGACCGCCGCCGGGATCACTCTCGGCATGG
ACGAGCTGTACAAGCCAAGCTTGAATTCTATGAGCGGGGGATTACCGGAGTTGGGCTCCAAAATCAGCCT
CATTTCCAAGGCGGACATTGAGTACGAGGGCCGCCTGTACACGGTGGATCCGCAGGAGTGCACCATTGCG
CTCTCGAGTGTGCGATCCTTCGGTACAGAAGATCGGGACACCCAGTTCCAGATAGCGCCGCAATCGCAGA
TCTACGACTACATCCTCTTCCGTGGCTCGGACATCAAGGACATTCGCGTTGTCAACAACCACACGCTGCC
GCACCACAATGACCCGGCGATCATGCAGGCGCAGCTCGGCGGCCGCTCGAGTCTAGAGGGCCCGCGGTTC
GAAGGTAAGCCTATCCCTAACCCTCTCCTCGGTCTCGATTCTACGCGTACCGGTCATCATCACCATCACC
ATTGAGTTTAAACCCGCTGATCAGCCTCGACTGTGCCTTCTAAGGCCTGAGCTCGCTGATCAGCCTCGAT
CGAGGATCCAGACATGATAAGATACATTGATGAGTTTGGACAAACCACAACTAGAATGCAGTGAAAAAAA
TGCTTTATTTGTGAAATTTGTGATGCTATTGCTTTATTTGTAACCATTATAAGCTGCAATAAACAAGTTA
ACAACAACAATTGCATTCATTTTATGTTTCAGGTTCAGGGGGAGGTGTGGGAGGTTTTTTAAAGCAAGTA
AAACCTCTACAAATGTGGTATGGCTGATTATGATCAGTCGACCGATGCCCTTGAGAGCCTTCAACCCAGT
CAGCTCCTTCCGGTGGGCGCGGGGCATGACTATCGTCGCCGCACTTATGACTGTCTTCTTTATCATGCAA
CTCGTAGGACAGGTGCCGGCAGCGCTCTGGGTCATTTTCGGCGAGGACCGCTTTCGCTGGAGCGCGACGA
TGATCGGCCTGTCGCTTGCGGTATTCGGAATCTTGCACGCCCTCGCTCAAGCCTTCGTCACTGGTCCCGC
CACCAAACGTTTCGGCGAGAAGCAGGCCATTATCGCCGGCATGGCGGCCGACGCGCTGGGCTACGTCTTG
CTGGCGTTCGCGACGCGAGGCTGGATGGCCTTCCCCATTATGATTCTTCTCGCTTCCGGCGGCATCGGGA
TGCCCGCGTTGCAGGCCATGCTGTCCAGGCAGGTAGATGACGACCATCAGGGACAGCTTCAAGGATCGCT
CGCGGCTCTTACCAGCCAGCAAAAGGCCAGGAACCGTAAAAAGGCCGCGTTGCTGGCGTTTTTCCATAGG
CTCCGCCCCCCTGACGAGCATCACAAAAATCGACGCTCAAGTCAGAGGTGGCGAAACCCGACAGGACTAT
AAAGATACCAGGCGTTTCCCCCTGGAAGCTCCCTCGTGCGCTCTCCTGTTCCGACCCTGCCGCTTACCGG
ATACCTGTCCGCCTTTCTCCCTTCGGGAAGCGTGGCGCTTTCTCAATGCTCACGCTGTAGGTATCTCAGT
TCGGTGTAGGTCGTTCGCTCCAAGCTGGGCTGTGTGCACGAACCCCCCGTTCAGCCCGACCGCTGCGCCT
TATCCGGTAACTATCGTCTTGAGTCCAACCCGGTAAGACACGACTTATCGCCACTGGCAGCAGCCACTGG
TAACAGGATTAGCAGAGCGAGGTATGTAGGCGGTGCTACAGAGTTCTTGAAGTGGTGGCCTAACTACGGC
TACACTAGAAGGACAGTATTTGGTATCTGCGCTCTGCTGAAGCCAGTTACCTTCGGAAAAAGAGTTGGTA
GCTCTTGATCCGGCAAACAAACCACCGCTGGTAGCGGTGGTTTTTTTGTTTGCAAGCAGCAGATTACGCG
CAGAAAAAAAGGATCTCAAGAAGATCCTTTGATCTTTTCTACGGGGTCTGACGCTCAGTGGAACGAAAAC
TCACGTTAAGGGATTTTGGTCATGAGATTATCAAAAAGGATCTTCACCTAGATCCTTTTAAATTAAAAAT
GAAGTTTTAAATCAATCTAAAGTATATATGAGTAAACTTGGTCTGACAGTTACCAATGCTTAATCAGTGA
GGCACCTATCTCAGCGATCTGTCTATTTCGTTCATCCATAGTTGCCTGACTCCCCGTCGTGTAGATAACT
ACGATACGGGAGGGCTTACCATCTGGCCCCAGTGCTGCAATGATACCGCGAGACCCACGCTCACCGGCTC
CAGATTTATCAGCAATAAACCAGCCAGCCGGAAGGGCCGAGCGCAGAAGTGGTCCTGCAACTTTATCCGC
CTCCATCCAGTCTATTAATTGTTGCCGGGAAGCTAGAGTAAGTAGTTCGCCAGTTAATAGTTTGCGCAAC
GTTGTTGCCATTGCTGCAGGCATCGTGGTGTCACGCTCGTCGTTTGGTATGGCTTCATTCAGCTCCGGTT
CCCAACGATCAAGGCGAGTTACATGATCCCCCATGTTGTGCAAAAAAGCGGTTAGCTCCTTCGGTCCTCC
GATCGTTGTCAGAAGTAAGTTGGCCGCAGTGTTATCACTCATGGTTATGGCAGCACTGCATAATTCTCTT
ACTGTCATGCCATCCGTAAGATGCTTTTCTGTGACTGGTGAGTACTCAACCAAGTCATTCTGAGAATAGT
GTATGCGGCGACCGAGTTGCTCTTGCCCGGCGTCAACACGGGATAATACCGCGCCACATAGCAGAACTTT
AAAAGTGCTCATCATTGGAAAACGTTCTTCGGGGCGAAAACTCTCAAGGATCTTACCGCTGTTGAGATCC
AGTTCGATGTAACCCACTCGTGCACCCAACTGATCTTCAGCATCTTTTACTTTCACCAGCGTTTCTGGGT
GAGCAAAAACAGGAAGGCAAAATGCCGCAAAAAAGGGAATAAGGGCGACACGGAAATGTTGAATACTCAT
ACTCTTCCTTTTTCAATATTATTGAAGCATTTATCAGGGTTATTGTCTCATGAGCGGATACATATTTGAA
TGTATTTAGAAAAATAAACAAATAGGGGTTCCGCGCACATTTCCCCGAAAAGTGCCACCTGACGTCTAAG
AAACCATTATTATCATGACATTAACCTATAAAAATAGGCGTATCACGAGGCCCTTTCGT
Features (pLannotate 1.2.2; 10 found; start..end, strand, type, name):
     56..2568    +  promoter       Ac5 promoter: Drosophila melanogaster actin 5C promoter
   2588..3304    +  CDS            EGFP: EGFP is a basic (constitutively fluorescent) green fluorescent protein published in 1996, derived from Aequorea victoria. It is reported to be a rapidly-maturing weak dimer with moderate acid sensitivity.
   3320..3622    +  CDS            LSM14B (fragment): LS14B_HUMAN - Also known as C20orf40 From Homo sapiens (Human).
   3644..3685    +  CDS            V5 tag: epitope tag from simian virus 5
   3785..3919    -  polyA_signal   SV40 poly(A) signal: SV40 polyadenylation signal
   3942..4026    -  CDS            large T antigen (fragment): large T antigen from SV40 (simian virus 40)
   4027..4497    +  CDS            TcR (fragment): tetracycline efflux protein; tet; confers resistance to tetracycline
   4541..5129    -  rep_origin     ori: high-copy-number ColE1/pMB1/pBR322/pUC origin of replication
   5300..6160    -  CDS            AmpR: β-lactamase; bla; confers resistance to ampicillin, carbenicillin, and related antibiotics
   6161..6265    -  promoter       AmpR promoter: bla
