[The description below was written by a language model from this plasmid's Addgene catalogue record and pLannotate feature annotations shown in this document.]
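Description:
pAc5.1B-EGFP-DmTral-LSm-R21E-V5His6_B is an insect-cell expression plasmid of about 6.4 kb. The catalogue lists the backbone as unknown, although the name and the annotated parts point to a pAc5.1-style vector. In bacteria it is maintained through a ColE1/pUC-type origin and selected with ampicillin via the β-lactamase gene and its own promoter. The record lists it as low copy even though the origin is annotated as a high-copy type. Short annotated fragments of a tetracycline resistance gene and SV40 large T antigen appear to be non-functional backbone remnants.

The expression cassette is driven by the Drosophila melanogaster actin 5C promoter, which gives strong constitutive transcription in fly cell lines. Downstream is an EGFP coding sequence followed by a roughly 300 bp insert. The automated annotation labels this insert as a fragment of human LSM14B, but this reflects homology: according to the record it is the LSm domain of Drosophila Trailer Hitch (Tral, also called LSm15). As the name indicates, the domain carries the R21E substitution, and it also has one silent change relative to the reference sequence. A V5 epitope tag follows the insert, and an SV40 polyadenylation signal lies further downstream. The name also implies a His6 tag, but none is annotated in the feature table, and the record does not say whether the C-terminal tags are in frame with the insert.

The stated purpose is insect expression of this mutant domain as a GFP fusion. The associated study examined how Trailer Hitch and EDC3 associate with DCP1 and Me31B, so the construct would suit localisation or co-immunoprecipitation experiments testing the effect of the R21E mutation. The record does not specify the exact assays.
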