Addgene plasmid #145984: pAc5.1B-EGFP-DmTral-LSm-R21E-V5His6_B
Purpose: Insect Expression of DmTral-LSm-R21E
Depositing lab: Elisa Izaurralde. Depositing organization: Max Planck Institute for Developmental Biology. Publication: Similar modes of interaction enable Trailer Hitch and EDC3 to associate with DCP1 and Me31B in distinct protein complexes. Tritschler F, Eulalio A, Helms S, Schmidt S, Coles M, Weichenrieder O, Izaurralde E, Truffault V. Mol Cell Biol. 2008 Nov . 28(21):6695-708. 10.1128/MCB.00759-08 PubMed 18765641.
Backbone
  Vector backbone: Unknown
  Vector type: Insect Expression
Growth in bacteria
  Bacterial resistance: Ampicillin, 100 μg/mL
  Growth temperature: 37°C
  Growth strain: DH5alpha
  Copy number: Low Copy
Gene/Insert
  Gene/Insert name: DmTral-LSm-R21E (alt names: Trailer Hitch; Dm LSm15)
  Species: D. melanogaster (fly)
  Mutation: one silent mutation A198C compared to the sequence given by: NCBI:NM_140328.4 or UniProt Q9VTZ0.
  Entrez Gene: tral (a.k.a. Dmel_CG10686, BEST:GH08269, CG10686, DmLSm15, Dmel\CG10686, LSm15, Lsm15, Scd6p, TRAL, Tral, anon-EST:Posey139, anon-WO0172774.89, anon-WO02059370.24, p67, p70)
  Cloning method: Unknown
Terms and licenses: Academic/Nonprofit Terms; Industry Terms: Not Available to Industry
Depositor comments: Plasmids from this collection were made available to the research community and donated after the lab closed. Please note that the sequence provided by the depositing laboratory may be theoretical/predicted or based on Sanger sequencing results. There may be discrepancies between sequencing results obtained by Addgene and the depositor sequence. If an Addgene verified sequence is not available, please contact before placing your order to request that our lab fully sequence the plasmid.
How to cite: pAc5.1B-EGFP-DmTral-LSm-R21E-V5His6_B was a gift from Elisa Izaurralde (Addgene plasmid # 145984 ; http://n2t.net/addgene:145984 ; RRID:Addgene_145984)
